>Addgene plasmid #38847 | ACAA1 | depositor partial sequence | sequence record 48904 | ACAA1 sequence 1272 bps
ATGCACCATCATCATCATCATTCTTCTGGTGTAGATCTGGGTACCGAGAACCTGTACTTCCAATCCATGG
CCCCGCAGGCCTCGGCCGCGGACGTGGTGGTGGTGCACGGGCGGCGCACGGCCATCTGCCGGGCGGGCCG
CGGCGGCTTCAAGGACACCACCCCCGACGAGCTTCTCTCGGCAGTCATGACCGCGGTTCTCAAGGACGTG
AATCTGAGGCCGGAACAGCTGGGGGACATCTGTGTCGGAAATGTGCTGCAGCCTGGGGCCGGGGCAATCA
TGGCCCGAATCGCCCAGTTTCTGAGTGACATCCCGGAGACTGTGCCTTTGTCCACTGTCAATAGACAGTG
TTCGTCGGGGCTACAGGCAGTGGCCAGCATAGCAGGTGGCATCAGAAATGGGTCTTATGACATTGGCATG
GCCTGTGGGGTGGAGTCCATGTCCCTGGCTGACAGAGGGAACCCTGGAAATATTACTTCGCGCTTGATGG
AGAAGGAGAAGGCCAGAGATTGCCTGATTCCTATGGGGATAACCTCTGAGAATGTGGCTGAGCGGTTTGG
CATTTCACGGGAGAAGCAGGATACCTTTGCCCTGGCTTCCCAGCAGAAGGCAGCAAGAGCCCAGAGCAAG
GGCTGTTTCCAAGCTGAGATTGTGCCTGTGACCACCACGGTCCATGATGACAAGGGCACCAAGAGGAGCA
TCACTGTGACCCAGGATGAGGGTATCCGCCCCAGCACCACCATGGAGGGCCTGGCCAAACTGAAGCCTGC
CTTCAAGAAAGATGGTTCTACCACAGCTGGAAACTCTAGCCAGGTGAGTGATGGGGCAGCTGCCATCCTG
CTGGCCCGGAGGTCCAAGGCAGAAGAGTTGGGCCTTCCCATCCTTGGGGTCCTGAGGTCTTATGCAGTGG
TTGGGGTCCCACCTGACATCATGGGCATTGGACCTGCCTATGCCATCCCAGTAGCTTTGCAAAAAGCAGG
GCTGACAGTGAGTGACGTGGACATCTTCGAGATCAATGAGGCCTTTGCAAGCCAGGCTGCCTACTGTGTG
GAGAAGCTACGACTCCCCCCTGAGAAGGTGAACCCCCTGGGGGGTGCAGTGGCCTTAGGGCACCCACTGG
GCTGCACTGGGGCACGACAGGTCATCACGCTGCTCAATGAGCTGAAGCGCCGTGGGAAGAGGGCATACGG
AGTGGTGTCCATGTGCATCGGGACTGGAATGGGAGCCGCTGCCGTCTTTGAATACCCTGGGAACTAACAG
TAAAGGTGGATA
