>Addgene plasmid #38847 | ACAA1 | addgene partial sequence | sequence record 50361 | T7_term
TGGTGGTGGTGGTGGTGCTCGAGTGCGGCCGCAAGCTTGTCGACGGAGCTCGAATTCGGATCCGTATCCA
CCTTTACTGTTAGTTCCCAGGGTATTCAAAGACGGCAGCGGCTCCCATTCCAGTCCCGATGCACATGGAC
ACCACTCCGTATGCCCTCTTCCCACGGCGCTTCAGCTCATTGAGCAGCGTGATGACCTGTCGTGCCCCAG
TGCAGCCCAGTGGGTGCCCTAAGGCCACTGCACCCCCCAGGGGGTTCACCTTCTCAGGGGGGAGTCGTAG
CTTCTCCACACAGTAGGCAGCCTGGCTTGCAAAGGCCTCATTGATCTCGAAGATGTCCACGTCACTCACT
GTCAGCCCTGCTTTTTGCAAAGCTACTGGGATGGCATAGGCAGGTCCAATGCCCATGATGTCAGGTGGGA
CCCCAACCACTGCATAAGACCTCAGGACCCCAAGGATGGGAAGGCCCAACTCTTCTGCCTTGGACCTCCG
GGCCAGCAGGATGGCAGCTGCCCCATCACTCACCTGGCTAGAGTTTCCAGCTGTGGTAGAACCATCTTTC
TTGAAGGCAGGCTTCAGTTTGGCCAGGCCCTCCATGGTGGTGCTGGGGCGGATACCCTCATCCTGGGTCA
CAGTGATGCTCCTCTTGGTGCCCTTGTCATCATGGACCGTGGTGGTCACAGGCACAATCTCAGCTTGGAA
ACAGCCCTTGCTCTGGGCTCTTGCTGCCTTCTGCTGGGAAGCCAGGGCAAAGGTATCCTGCTTCTCCCGT
GAAATGCCAAACCGCTCAGCCACATTCTCAGAGGTTATCCCCATAGGAATCAGGCAATCTCTGGCCTTCT
CCTTCTCCATCAAGCGCGA
