>Addgene plasmid #38847 | ACAA1 | addgene partial sequence | sequence record 52723 | T7 5'-TAATACGACTCACTATAGGG-3'
GAATATTTTGTTTAACTTTAAGAAGGAGATATACATATGCACCATCATCATCATCATTCTTCTGGTGTAG
ATCTGGGTACCGAGAACCTGTACTTCCAATCCATGGCCCCGCAGGCCTCGGCCGCGGACGTGGTGGTGGT
GCACGGGCGGCGCACGGCCATCTGCCGGGCGGGCCGCGGCGGCTTCAAGGACACCACCCCCGACGAGCTT
CTCTCGGCAGTCATGACCGCGGTTCTCAAGGACGTGAATCTGAGGCCGGAACAGCTGGGGGACATCTGTG
TCGGAAATGTGCTGCAGCCTGGGGCCGGGGCAATCATGGCCCGAATCGCCCAGTTTCTGAGTGACATCCC
GGAGACTGTGCCTTTGTCCACTGTCAATAGACAGTGTTCGTCGGGGCTACAGGCAGTGGCCAGCATAGCA
GGTGGCATCAGAAATGGGTCTTATGACATTGGCATGGCCTGTGGGGTGGAGTCCATGTCCCTGGCTGACA
GAGGGAACCCTGGAAATATTACTTCGCGCTTGATGGAGAAGGAGAAGGCCAGAGATTGCCTGATTCCTAT
GGGGATAACCTCTGAGAATGTGGCTGAGCGGTTTGGCATTTCACGGGAGAAGCAGGATACCTTTGCCCTG
GCTTCCCAGCAGAAGGCAGCAAGAGCCCAGAGCAAGGGCTGTTTCCAAGCTGAGATTGTGCCTGTGACCA
CCACGGTCCATGATGACAAGGGCACCAAGAGGAGCATCACTGTGACCCAGGATGAGGGTATCCGCCCCAG
CACCACCATGGAGGGCCTGGCCAAACTGAAGCCTGCCTTCAAGAAAGATGGTTCTACCACAGCTG
