[The description below was written by a language model from this plasmid's Addgene catalogue record.]
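Description:
ACAA1 is a bacterial expression plasmid built on the pNIC28-Bsa4 backbone from the SGC, carrying a human ACAA1 insert of 1272 bp. ACAA1 encodes acetyl-Coenzyme A acyltransferase 1, the peroxisomal 3-oxoacyl-CoA thiolase. The plasmid is maintained in E. coli under kanamycin selection and is recorded as low copy. The origin of replication is not stated, and no feature table is available to confirm individual elements of the backbone.

The insert was introduced by ligation-independent cloning and is fused at its N terminus to a His tag followed by a TEV protease site. This arrangement allows the recombinant protein to be captured by immobilised metal affinity chromatography, after which the tag can be cleaved off with TEV protease to leave near-native protein. The promoter is not explicitly listed, but the recommended sequencing primers are T7 and T7-term. This indicates that the coding region lies between T7 promoter and terminator sequences, consistent with T7 RNA polymerase-driven expression in a suitable E. coli host.

The stated purpose is bacterial expression for structure determination, and the record links the construct to a deposited protein structure entry for this enzyme. The record also cautions that the insert may not be the full open reading frame. As is common for structural genomics constructs, the boundaries may have been trimmed to favour soluble, crystallisable protein, so users should not assume it encodes the complete native protein.
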