Addgene plasmid #38847: ACAA1
Purpose: Bacterial expression for structure determination; may not be full ORF
Depositing lab: Nicola Burgess-Brown. Depositing organization: University of Oxford.
Backbone
  Vector backbone: pNIC28-Bsa4
  Backbone manufacturer: SGC
  Vector type: Bacterial Expression
Growth in bacteria
  Bacterial resistance: Kanamycin, 50 μg/mL
  Growth temperature: 37°C
  Growth strain: Mach1
  Copy number: Low Copy
Gene/Insert
  Gene/Insert name: ACAA1 (alt names: acetyl-Coenzyme A acyltransferase 1 (peroxisomal 3-oxoacyl-Coenzyme A thiolase); PDB:2IIK)
  Species: H. sapiens (human)
  Insert size (bp): 1272
  Entrez Gene: ACAA1
  Tag / fusion protein: His Tev (N terminal on insert)
  Cloning method: Ligation Independent Cloning
  Sequencing primers: 5′ T7; 3′ T7-term
Terms and licenses: Academic/Nonprofit Terms; Industry Terms: Not Available to Industry
How to cite: ACAA1 was a gift from Nicola Burgess-Brown (Addgene plasmid # 38847 ; http://n2t.net/addgene:38847 ; RRID:Addgene_38847)
